Addgene plasmid #238205: pMW364
Purpose: Expresses untagged TasR from a PBAD promoter, followed by 3xRNA1 TIGR array
Depositing lab: Feng Zhang. Depositing organization: Broad Institute. Publication: TIGR-Tas: A family of modular RNA-guided DNA-targeting systems in prokaryotes and their viruses. Faure G, Saito M, Wilkinson ME, Quinones-Olvera N, Xu P, Flam-Shepherd D, Kim S, Reddy N, Zhu S, Evgeniou L, Koonin EV, Macrae RK, Zhang F. Science. 2025 Feb 27:eadv9789. doi: 10.1126/science.adv9789. PubMed 40014690.
Backbone
  Vector backbone: pBAD
  Vector type: Bacterial Expression
Growth in bacteria
  Bacterial resistance: Ampicillin, 100 μg/mL
  Growth temperature: 37°C
  Growth strain: NEB Stable
  Copy number: High Copy
Gene/Insert
  Gene/Insert name: TaTasR (alt names: hypothetical protein DWQ19_11745; RDJ35482.1)
  Species: Thermoproteota archaeon
  Insert size (bp): 1639
  Cloning method: Gibson Cloning
Terms and licenses: Academic/Nonprofit Terms; Industry Terms: Not Available to Industry
How to cite: pMW364 was a gift from Feng Zhang (Addgene plasmid # 238205 ; http://n2t.net/addgene:238205 ; RRID:Addgene_238205)
