[The description below was written by a language model from this plasmid's Addgene catalogue record and pLannotate feature annotations shown in this document.]
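Description:
pMW364 is a 6.2 kb bacterial expression plasmid built on a pBAD backbone for arabinose-inducible production of a TIGR-Tas system component in E. coli. It replicates from a high-copy ColE1/pMB1-type origin and is selected with ampicillin through the β-lactamase gene (AmpR) driven by its own promoter. The backbone also carries an M13 phage origin, the pBR322 bom mobility region, and short remnants of rop, the tetracycline resistance gene and its promoter. These remnants are non-functional leftovers of the pBR322 lineage.

The expression cassette consists of the divergently transcribed araC regulator gene and the araBAD (PBAD) promoter, followed by the efficient ribosome binding site from phage T7 gene 10. Downstream lies the insert, recorded as TaTasR (about 1.6 kb), an untagged protein from a Thermoproteota archaeon originally annotated as a hypothetical protein. According to the catalogue entry, the TasR coding sequence is followed by a TIGR array carrying three copies of "RNA1", so a single arabinose-induced transcript should supply both the protein and its guide RNA precursors. Neither the TasR gene nor the array is annotated in the automated feature table, though the unannotated span between the RBS and the terminators matches their expected position. The very short "K-Ras fragment" hit in that region is most likely a spurious match. Transcription ends at the rrnB T1 and T2 terminators, preceded by the 5S rRNA segment typical of pBAD vectors.

The plasmid comes from work characterising TIGR-Tas as modular RNA-guided DNA-targeting systems of prokaryotes and their viruses. It is suited to co-expressing TasR with its array in bacteria, though the record does not specify particular assays.
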