Features (pLannotate 1.2.2; 15 found; start..end, strand, type, name):
     53..931     -  CDS            araC: L-arabinose regulatory protein; araC
    958..1242    +  promoter       araBAD promoter: araBAD; promoter of the L-arabinose operon of E. coli; the araC regulatory gene is transcribed in the opposite direction (Guzman et al., 1995)
   1269..1291    +  RBS            RBS: efficient ribosome binding site from bacteriophage T7 gene 10 (Olins and Rangwala, 1989)
   2772..2789    +  CDS            K-Ras (fragment): human small GTPase proto-oncoprotein
   3034..3149    +  ncRNA          5S rRNA: Accession: RF00001 - 5S ribosomal RNA
   3153..3239    +  terminator     rrnB T1 terminator: Escherichia coli rrnB; transcription terminator T1 from the E. coli rrnB gene
   3331..3358    +  terminator     rrnB T2 terminator: transcription terminator T2 from the E. coli rrnB gene
   3377..3468    +  promoter       AmpR promoter: bla
   3469..4329    +  CDS            AmpR: β-lactamase; bla; confers resistance to ampicillin, carbenicillin, and related antibiotics
   4371..4751    +  rep_origin     M13 ori (sequence partly withheld): M13 bacteriophage origin of replication; arrow indicates direction of (+) strand synthesis
   4937..5525    +  rep_origin     ori: high-copy-number ColE1/pMB1/pBR322/pUC origin of replication
   5711..5851    -  misc_feature   bom: basis of mobility region from pBR322
   5953..5992    -  CDS            rop (fragment): Rop protein, which maintains plasmids at low copy number; rop
   5993..6178    -  CDS            TcR (fragment): tetracycline efflux protein; tet; confers resistance to tetracycline
   6188..6206    +  promoter       tet promoter (fragment): E. coli promoter for tetracycline efflux protein gene
>Addgene plasmid #238205 | pMW364 | addgene full sequence | sequence record 471742 | Addgene NGS Result
TGCAAACCCTATGCTACTCCGTCAAGCCGTCAATTGTCTGATTCGTTACCAATTATGACAACTTGACGGC
TACATCATTCACTTTTTCTTCACAACCGGCACGGAACTCGCTCGGGCTGGCCCCGGTGCATTTTTTAAAT
ACCCGCGAGAAATAGAGTTGATCGTCAAAACCAACATTGCGACCGACGGTGGCGATAGGCATCCGGGTGG
TGCTCAAAAGCAGCTTCGCCTGGCTGATACGTTGGTCCTCGCGCCAGCTTAAGACGCTAATCCCTAACTG
CTGGCGGAAAAGATGTGACAGACGCGGCGGCGACAAGCAAACATGCTGTGCGACGCTGGCGATATCAAAA
TTGCTGTCTGCCAGGTGATCGCTGATGTACTGACAAGCCTCGCGTACCCGATTATCCATCGGTGGATGGA
GCGACTCGTTAATCGCTTCCATGCGCCGCAGTAACAATTGCTCAAGCAGATTTATCGCCAGCAGCTCCGA
ATAGCGCCCTTCCCCTTGCCCGGCGTTAATGATTTGCCCAAACAGGTCGCTGAAATGCGGCTGGTGCGCT
TCATCCGGGCGAAAGAACCCCGTATTGGCAAATATTGACGGCCAGTTAAGCCATTCATGCCAGTAGGCGC
GCGGACGAAAGTAAACCCACTGGTGATACCATTCGCGAGCCTCCGGATGACGACCGTAGTGATGAATCTC
TCCTGGCGGGAACAGCAAAATATCACCCGGTCGGCAAACAAATTCTCGTCCCTGATTTTTCACCACCCCC
TGACCGCGAATGGTGAGATTGAGAATATAACCTTTCATTCCCAGCGGTCGGTCGATAAAAAAATCGAGAT
AACCGTTGGCCTCAATCGGCGTTAAACCCGCCACCAGATGGGCATTAAACGAGTATCCCGGCAGCAGGGG
ATCATTTTGCGCTTCAGCCATACTTTTCATACTCCCGCCATTCAGAGAAGAAACCAATTGTCCATATTGC
ATCAGACATTGCCGTCACTGCGTCTTTTACTGGCTCTTCTCGCTAACCAAACCGGTAACCCCGCTTATTA
AAAGCATTCTGTAACAAAGCGGGACCAAAGCCATGACAAAAACGCGTAACAAAAGTGTCTATAATCACGG
CAGAAAAGTCCACATTGATTATTTGCACGGCGTCACACTTTGCTATGCCATAGCATTTTTATCCATAAGA
TTAGCGGATACTACCTGACGCTTTTTATCGCAACTCTCTACTGTTTCTCCATACCCGTTTTTTTGGGCTA
GAAATAATTTTGTTTAACTTTAAGAAGGAGATATACATATGGATAACGATATCACAATATTGGCGGTCGA
TTGGTCTCATGAAGAACGTAAACTTGCAATTTTTGATGGCAAGAAGATAAGGAAAAAACTTCCTGAGCCT
TCTAGCGATGTAATAATTGTGGCTGAAAATATTCCTCAAAAATATGCCGCTCCGTTCATCGAGGTAGGGG
CAAAAGTTCTTAGATGTTCGACAAACGCCACAGCAGATGCAAGAAAAAACTATCAAAAGAAAGTCGATGC
TGCTTTTGCGAAAAACGACGAAAATGATTCTAAAGTGATTTGGGCGTTATATCAAACACACCCAGAATTG
TTTCGTGAAATGAAGCTTGAGCCACCCCTTTCTTCTTATTATGCTATTTTTAAAGATTACCAAGAGGTAA
GAATTAGAACTGGCAATCGACTCTATTCAGATCGCACTGATGCAATGGAAGAGTTTTTTAAAATAGTTAA
GAAAGGTGAACATGAACTAAAAAAGGCTGTCGATAAAGAATTAGAAAATCATCCGGTCTATACGCAGTGG
TTACAGCATATTAAAGGTATTGGCCCGGTCGTTGCCGGGGGATTGATATCGTTAATTGGAGATATAGATC
GCTTCGACAGCGTTTCTAAATTATGGGCCTATGCAGGTTATAGTGTTGATAATGGAAAAGTGCAAAAGCG
TAAAAAAGGTGTAGCTTCAAATTGGAAAAATAAAATTCGCACACATTGTTACAACATTGTAGATTCATTT
ATCAAACAACGCACTTCAGTTTATCGTGAGTTGTATGATGCCGAAAAAGCTCGTCAACGTCCAAAGGTAG
AATCCGATGGTCATGCTCACAACCGTGCTGTAAGAAAAGTTGCTAAGGTATTTTTACAACATTATTGGGT
AGTTTCTAGAGAATTAGCAGGGTTTTCTGTGTCTAAACCTTGGATTTTAGAACATGGTGGGCACGTTGAT
TACATCAAACCACCACATTGGAATAAAGTAGAAATTAAGCCATGCAAGCCCTGAAACCCATTGCCTTAGT
GCGAGCCATGCAAGCCCTGAAACCCATTGCCTTAGTGCGAGCCATGCAAGCCCTGAAACCCATTGCCTTA
GTGCGAAAAAGCCCGTTTTTCAACGGGCTTTTATCTTTTCATAACAAGTTCTCTTACTCTATCGTAAACA
CCACAATATTGACATTTAAGTATTAAATTAGTGTCTGTGGCATTAGAATACTTATCTTGAGTAAAACTAA
TGACTTTATACACATGATGCCCAGATAGACAACAATATAAATATTTTATAAGGCTCATAACATATTTATG
AAAAACGGGCTTTTTTATTATACATAACACTATGTTATACTTCAAAAAGTGGTTGTTAGAATTTATGGGG
TCTACAGGAGTTGTGTTTGATCCCAAACAAAAATCAAGAGACTGGAATTGGCTCGGTGCCCCCGGCTCCA
CTGGTGTCTCCCCTAAAGAAGACCCAATTGGTTGTAAAAAGAAAAAGAAGAAAAAGAAGAAATGAGTTGG
TTTAACGCACTATCTAACCCTTTTCAACAAAGTGTTAAAAAATTTATCTACGAACTTATCGGACCAGAAC
GATATATCAACCATGATCCCATTGTAGGTCTGCTGGCTAAAAATGTTAGCACTGCCGAAGAGTATGAGAA
TTCGAAGCTTGGCTGTTTTGGCGGATGAGAGAAGATTTTCAGCCTGATACAGATTAAATCAGAACGCAGA
AGCGGTCTGATAAAACAGAATTTGCCTGGCGGCAGTAGCGCGGTGGTCCCACCTGACCCCATGCCGAACT
CAGAAGTGAAACGCCGTAGCGCCGATGGTAGTGTGGGGTCTCCCCATGCGAGAGTAGGGAACTGCCAGGC
ATCAAATAAAACGAAAGGCTCAGTCGAAAGACTGGGCCTTTCGTTTTATCTGTTGTTTGTCGGTGAACGC
TCTCCTGAGTAGGACAAATCCGCCGGGAGCGGATTTGAACGTTGCGAAGCAACGGCCCGGAGGGTGGCGG
GCAGGACGCCCGCCATAAACTGCCAGGCATCAAATTAAGCAGAAGGCCATCCTGACGGATGGCCTTTTTG
CGTTTCTACAAACTCTTTTGTTTATTTTTCTAAATACATTCAAATATGTATCCGCTCATGAGACAATAAC
CCTGATAAATGCTTCAATAATATTGAAAAAGGAAGAGTATGAGTATTCAACATTTCCGTGTCGCCCTTAT
TCCCTTTTTTGCGGCATTTTGCCTTCCTGTTTTTGCTCACCCAGAAACGCTGGTGAAAGTAAAAGATGCT
GAAGATCAGTTGGGTGCACGAGTGGGTTACATCGAACTGGATCTCAACAGCGGTAAGATCCTTGAGAGTT
TTCGCCCCGAAGAACGTTTTCCAATGATGAGCACTTTTAAAGTTCTGCTATGTGGCGCGGTATTATCCCG
TGTTGACGCCGGGCAAGAGCAACTCGGTCGCCGCATACACTATTCTCAGAATGACTTGGTTGAGTACTCA
CCAGTCACAGAAAAGCATCTTACGGATGGCATGACAGTAAGAGAATTATGCAGTGCTGCCATAACCATGA
GTGATAACACTGCGGCCAACTTACTTCTGACAACGATCGGAGGACCGAAGGAGCTAACCGCTTTTTTGCA
CAACATGGGGGATCATGTAACTCGCCTTGATCGTTGGGAACCGGAGCTGAATGAAGCCATACCAAACGAC
GAGCGTGACACCACGATGCCTGCAGCAATGGCAACAACGTTGCGCAAACTATTAACTGGCGAACCACTTA
CTCTAGCTTCCCGGCAACAATTAATAGACTGGATGGAGGCGGATAAAGTTGCAGGACCACTTCTGCGCTC
GGCCCTTCCGGCTGGCTGGTTTATTGCTGATAAATCTGGAGCCGGTGAGCGTGGGTCTCGCGGTATCATT
GCAGCACTGGGGCCAGATGGTAAGCCCTCCCGTATCGTAGTTATCTACACGACGGGGAGTCAGGCAACTA
TGGATGAACGAAATAGACAGATCGCTGAGATAGGTGCCTCACTGATTAAGCATTGGTAACTGTCAGACCA
AGTTTACTCATATATACTTTAGATTGATT
[125 nt withheld, positions 4370-4494]
C
[141 nt withheld, positions 4496-4636]
CCTTTGACGTTGGAGTCCACGTTCTTT
[37 nt withheld, positions 4664-4700]
ACCCTATCTCGGGCTATTCTTTTGATTTATAAGGGATTTTGCCGATTTCGGCCTATTGGTTAAAAAATGA
GCTGATTTAACAAAAATTTAACGCGAATTTTAACAAAATATTAACGTTTACAATTTAAAAGGATCTAGGT
GAAGATCCTTTTTGATAATCTCATGACCAAAATCCCTTAACGTGAGTTTTCGTTCCACTGAGCGTCAGAC
CCCGTAGAAAAGATCAAAGGATCTTCTTGAGATCCTTTTTTTCTGCGCGTAATCTGCTGCTTGCAAACAA
AAAAACCACCGCTACCAGCGGTGGTTTGTTTGCCGGATCAAGAGCTACCAACTCTTTTTCCGAAGGTAAC
TGGCTTCAGCAGAGCGCAGATACCAAATACTGTCCTTCTAGTGTAGCCGTAGTTAGGCCACCACTTCAAG
AACTCTGTAGCACCGCCTACATACCTCGCTCTGCTAATCCTGTTACCAGTGGCTGCTGCCAGTGGCGATA
AGTCGTGTCTTACCGGGTTGGACTCAAGACGATAGTTACCGGATAAGGCGCAGCGGTCGGGCTGAACGGG
GGGTTCGTGCACACAGCCCAGCTTGGAGCGAACGACCTACACCGAACTGAGATACCTACAGCGTGAGCTA
TGAGAAAGCGCCACGCTTCCCGAAGGGAGAAAGGCGGACAGGTATCCGGTAAGCGGCAGGGTCGGAACAG
GAGAGCGCACGAGGGAGCTTCCAGGGGGAAACGCCTGGTATCTTTATAGTCCTGTCGGGTTTCGCCACCT
CTGACTTGAGCGTCGATTTTTGTGATGCTCGTCAGGGGGGCGGAGCCTATGGAAAAACGCCAGCAACGCG
GCCTTTTTACGGTTCCTGGCCTTTTGCTGGCCTTTTGCTCACATGTTCTTTCCTGCGTTATCCCCTGATT
CTGTGGATAACCGTATTACCGCCTTTGAGTGAGCTGATACCGCTCGCCGCAGCCGAACGACCGAGCGCAG
CGAGTCAGTGAGCGAGGAAGCGGAAGAGCGCCTGATGCGGTATTTTCTCCTTACGCATCTGTGCGGTATT
TCACACCGCATCTGGTGCACTCTCAGTACAATCTGCTCTGATGCCGCATAGTTAAGCCAGTATACACTCC
GCTATCGCTACGTGACTGGGTCATGGCTGCGCCCCGACACCCGCCAACACCCGCTGACGCGCCCTGACGG
GCTTGTCTGCTCCCGGCATCCGCTTACAGACAAGCTGTGACCGTCTCCGGGAGCTGCATGTGTCAGAGGT
TTTCACCGTCATCACCGAAACGCGCGAGGCAGAAGGAGATGGCGCCCAACAGTCCCCCGGCCACGGGGCC
TGCCACCATACCCACGCCGAAACAAGCGCTCATGAGCCCGAAGTGGCGAGCCCGATCTTCCCCATCGGTG
ATGTCGGCGATATAGGCGCCAGCAACCGCACCTGTGGCGCCGGTGATGCCGGCCACGATGCGTCCGGCGT
AGAGGATCTGCTCATGTTTGACAGCTTATCATCGATGCATAATGTGCCTGTCAAATGGACGAAGCAGGGA
TTC
